>Addgene plasmid #146929 | pnYC-NvGCvH_M | depositor full sequence | sequence record 289376 | Full Sequence
GGTATGGCAATGAAAGACGGTGAGCTGGTGATATGGGATAGTGTTCACCCTTGTTACACCGTTTTCCATG
AGCAAACTGAAACGTTTTCATCGCTCTGGAGTGAATACCACGACGATTTCCGGCAGTTTCTACACATATA
TTCGCAAGATGTGGCGTGTTACGGTGAAAACCTGGCCTATTTCCCTAAAGGGTTTATTGAGAATATGTTT
TTCGTCTCAGCCAATCCCTGGGTGAGTTTCACCAGTTTTGATTTAAACGTGGCCAATATGGACAACTTCT
TCGCCCCCGTTTTCACCATGGGCAAATATTATACGCAAGGCGACAAGGTGCTGATGCCGCTGGCGATTCA
GGTTCATCATGCCGTCTGTGATGGCTTCCATGTCGGCAGAATGCTTAATGAATTACAACAGTACTGCGAT
GAGTGGCAGGGCGGGGCGTAATTTTTTTAAGGCAGTTATTGGTGCCCTTAAACGCCTGGTGCTACGCCTG
AATAAGTGATAATAAGCGGATGAATGGCAGAAATTCGAAAGCAAATTCGACCCGGTCGTCGGTTCAGGGC
AGGGTCGTTAAATAGCCGCTTATGTCTATTGCTGGTTTACCGGTTTATTGACTACCGGAAGCAGTGTGAC
CGTGTGCTTCTCAAATGCCTGAGGCCAGTTTGCTCAGGCTCTCCCCGTGGAGGTAATAATTGACGATATG
ATCATTTATTCTGCCTCCCAGAGCCTGATAAAAACGGTTAGCGCTTCGTTAATACAGATGTAGGTGTTCC
ACAGGGTAGCCAGCAGCATCCTGCGATGCAGATCCGGAACATAATGGTGCAGGGCGCTTGTTTCGGCGTG
GGTATGGTGGCAGGCCCCGTGGCCGGGGGACTGTTGGGCGCTGCCGGCACCTGTCCTACGAGTTGCATGA
TAAAGAAGACAGTCATAAGTGCGGCGACGATAGTCATGCCCCGCGCCCACCGGAAGGAGCTACCGGACAG
CGGTGCGGACTGTTGTAACTCAGAATAAGAAATGAGGCCGCTCATGGCGTTGACTCTCAGTCATAGTATC
GTGGTATCACCGGTTGGTTCCACTCTCTGTTGCGGGCAACTTCAGCAGCACGTAGGGGACTTCCGCGTTT
CCAGACTTTACGAAACACGGAAACCGAAGACCATTCATGTTGTTGCTCAGGTCGCAGACGTTTTGCAGCA
GCAGTCGCTTCACGTTCGCTCGCGTATCGGTGATTCATTCTGCTAACCAGTAAGGCAACCCCGCCAGCCT
AGCCGGGTCCTCAACGACAGGAGCACGATCATGCGCACCCGTGGCCAGGACCCAACGCTGCCCGAGATGC
GCCGCGTGCGGCTGCTGGAGATGGCGGACGCGATGGATATGTTCTGCCAAGGGTTGGTTTGCGCATTCAC
AGTTCTCCGCAAGAATTGATTGGCTCCAATTCTTGGAGTGGTGAATCCGTTAGCGAGGTGCCGCCGGCTT
CCATTCAGGTCGAGGTGGCCCGGCTCCATGCACCGCGACGCAACGCGGGGAGGCAGACAAGGTATAGGGC
GGCGCCTACAATCCATGCCAACCCGTTCCATGTGCTCGCCGAGGCGGCATAAATCGCCGTGACGATCAGC
GGTCCAGTGATCGAAGTTAGGCTGGTAAGAGCCGCGAGCGATCCTTGAAGCTGTCCCTGATGGTCGTCAT
CTACCTGCCTGGACAGCATGGCCTGCAACGCGGGCATCCCGATGCCGCCGGAAGCGAGAAGAATCATAAT
GGGGAAGGCCATCCAGCCTCGCGTCGCGAACGCCAGCAAGACGTAGCCCAGCGCGTCGGCCGCCATGCCG
GCGATAATGGCCTGCTTCTCGCCGAAACGTTTGGTGGCGGGACCAGTGACGAAGGCTTGAGCGAGGGCGT
GCAAGATTCCGAATACCGCAAGCGACAGGCCGATCATCGTCGCGCTCCAGCGAAAGCGGTCCTCGCCGAA
AATGACCCAGAGCGCTGCCGGCACCTGTCCTACGAGTTGCATGATAAAGAAGACAGTCATAAGTGCGGCG
ACGATAGTCATGCCCCGCGCCCACCGGAAGGAGCTGACTGGGTTGAAGGCTCTCAAGGGCATCGGTCGAC
GCTCTCCCTTATGCGACTCCTGCATTAGGAAGCAGCCCAGTAGTAGGTTGAGGCCGTTGAGCACCGCCGC
CGCAAGGAATGGTGCATGCAAGGAGATGGCGCCCAACAGTCCCCCGGCCACGGGGCCTGCCACCATACCC
ACGCCGAAACAAGCGCTCATGAGCCCGAAGTGGCGAGCCCGATCTTCCCCATCGGTGATGTCGGCGATAT
AGGCGCCAGCAACCGCACCTGTGGCGCCGGTGATGCCGGCCACGATGCGTCCGGCGTAGAGGATCAGACT
AAGATCTCGATCCCGCGAAATTAATACGACTCACTATAGGGGAATTGTGAGCGGATAACAATTCCCCACT
AGTAATAATTTTGTTTAACTTTAAGAAGGAGATATACCATGGCCCCTATACTAGGTTATTGGAAAATTAA
GGGCCTTGTGCAACCCACTCGACTTCTTTTGGAATATCTTGAAGAAAAATATGAAGAGCATTTGTATGAG
CGCGATGAAGGTGATAAATGGCGAAACAAAAAGTTTGAATTGGGTTTGGAGTTTCCCAATCTTCCTTATT
ATATTGATGGTGATGTTAAATTAACACAGTCTATGGCCATCATACGTTATATAGCTGACAAGCACAACAT
GTTGGGTGGTTGTCCAAAAGAGCGTGCAGAGATTTCAATGCTTGAAGGAGCGGTTTTGGATATTAGATAC
GGTGTTTCGAGAATTGCATATAGTAAAGACTTTGAAACTCTCAAAGTTGATTTTCTTAGCAAGCTACCTG
AAATGCTGAAAATGTTCGAAGATCGTTTATGTCATAAAACATATTTAAATGGTGATCATGTAACCCATCC
TGACTTCATGTTGTATGACGCTCTTGATGTTGTTTTATACATGGACCCAATGTGCCTGGATGCGTTCCCA
AAATTAGTTTGTTTTAAAAAACGTATTGAAGCTATCCCACAAATTGATAAGTACTTGAAATCCAGCAAGT
ATATAGCATGGCCTTTGCAGGGCTGGCAAGCCACGTTTGGTGGTGGCGACCATCCGCCAAAATCGGATGG
TACCGGCAGCGGCGAAAACCTTTACTTCCAGGGCCATATGCTCGAGCTTAAGCAATTGGGATCCGAAAAC
CTTTACTTCCAGGGCAGCGGCGCCATGGGCAGCGGCAGCGGCCACCACCACCACCACCACGGTACCTAAT
AGTCTAGAGCTAGCCCTAGGAGATCCGGCTGCTAACAAAGCCCGAAAGGAAGCTGAGTTGGCTGCTGCCA
CCGCTGAGCAATAACTAGCATAACCCCTTGGGGCCTCTAAACGGGTCTTGAGGGGTTTTTTGCTGAAAGG
AGGAACTATATCCGGATATCCCGCAAGAGGCCCGGCAGTACCGGCATAACCAAGCCTATGCCTACAGCAT
CCAGGGTGACGGTGCCGAGGATGACGATGAGCGCATTGTTAGATTTCATACACGGTGCCTGACTGCGTTA
GCAATTTAACTGTGATAAACTACCGCATTAAAGCTTATCGATGATAAGCTGTCAAACATGAGAATTACAA
CTTATATCGTATGGGGCTGACTTCAGGTGCTACATTTGAAGAGATAAATTGCACTGAAATCAAGAAATAT
TTTATCTGATTAATAAGATGATCTTCTTGAGATCGTTTTGGTCTGCGCGTAATCTCTTGCTCTGAAAACG
AAAAAACCGCCTTGCAGGGCGGTTTTTCGAAGGTTCTCTGAGCTACCAACTCTTTGAACCGAGGTAACTG
GCTTGGAGGAGCGCAGTCACCAAAACTTGTCCTTTCAGTTTAGCCTTAACCGGCGCATGACTTCAAGACT
AACTCCTCTAAATCAATTACCAGTGGCTGCTGCCAGTGGTGCTTTTGCATGTCTTTCCGGGTTGGACTCA
AGACGATAGTTACCGGATAAGGCGCAGCGGTCGGACTGAACGGGGGGTTCGTGCATACAGTCCAGCTTGG
AGCGAACTGCCTACCCGGAACTGAGTGTCAGGCGTGGAATGAGACAAACGCGGCCATAACAGCGGAATGA
CACCGGTAAACCGAAAGGCAGGAACAGGAGAGCGCACGAGGGAGCCGCCAGGGGGAAACGCCTGGTATCT
TTATAGTCCTGTCGGGTTTCGCCACCACTGATTTGAGCGTCAGATTTCGTGATGCTTGTCAGGGGGGCGG
AGCCTATGGAAAAACGGCTTTGCCGCGGCCCTCTCACTTCCCTGTTAAGTATCTTCCTGGCATCTTCCAG
GAAATCTCCGCCCCGTTCGTAAGCCATTTCCGCTCGCCGCAGTCGAACGACCGAGCGTAGCGAGTCAGTG
AGCGAGGAAGCGGAATATATCCTGTATCACATATTCTGCTGACGCACCGGTGCAGCCTTTTTTCTCCTGC
CACATGAAGCACTTCACTGACACCCTCATCAGTGCCAACATAGTAAGCCAGTATACACTCCCCTAGCGCT
GATGTCCGGCGGTGCTTTTGCCGTTACGCACCACCCCGTCAGTAGCTGAACAGGAGGGACAGCTGATAGA
AACAGAAGCCACTGGAGCACCTCAAAAACACCATCATACACTAAATCAGTAAGTTGGCAGCATCACCCGA
CGCACTTTGCGCCGAATAAATACCTGTGACGGAAGATCACTTCGCAGAATAAATAAATCCTGGTGTCCCT
GTTGATACCGGGAAGCCCTGGGCCAACTTTTGGCGAAAATGAGACGTTGATCGGCACGTAAGAGGTTCCA
ACTTTCACCATAATGAAATAAGATCACTACCGGGCGTATTTTTTGAGTTATCGAGATTTTCAGGAGCTAA
GGAAGCTAAAATGGAGAAAAAAATCACTGGATATACCACCGTTGATATATCCCAATGGCATCGTAAAGAA
CATTTTGAGGCATTTCAGTCAGTTGCTCAATGTACCTATAACCAGACCGTTCAGCTGGATATTACGGCCT
TTTTAAAGACCGTAAAGAAAAATAAGCACAAGTTTTATCCGGCCTTTATTCACATTCTTGCCCGCCTGAT
GAATGCTCATCCGGAATTC
Features (pLannotate 1.2.2; 18 found; start..end, strand, type, name):
    739..834     -  CDS            resD (fragment): REDF_ECOLI - Also known as D. Protein inferred from homology: Swiss-Prot protein existence level 3. Acts as a repressor of transcription and as a site-specific resolvase that cleaves at the RfsF site. From Escherichia coli (strain K12).
    824..881     +  CDS            TcR (fragment): tetracycline efflux protein; tet; confers resistance to tetracycline
    878..971     -  CDS            TcR (fragment): tetracycline efflux protein; tet; confers resistance to tetracycline
   1475..2375    -  CDS            TcR (fragment): tetracycline efflux protein; tet; confers resistance to tetracycline
   2402..2420    +  promoter       T7 promoter: promoter for bacteriophage T7 RNA polymerase
   2421..2445    +  protein_bind   lac operator: The lac repressor binds to the lac operator to inhibit transcription in E. coli. This inhibition can be relieved by adding lactose or isopropyl-β-D-thiogalactopyranoside (IPTG). lac repressor encoded by lacI
   2460..2482    +  RBS            RBS: efficient ribosome binding site from bacteriophage T7 gene 10 (Olins and Rangwala, 1989)
   2493..3143    +  CDS            GST: glutathione S-transferase from Schistosoma japonicum
   3262..3280    +  CDS            9xHis (fragment): 9xHis affinity tag
   3318..3367    +  CDS            SET1 (fragment): solubility-enhancement tag derived from T7 phage gene 10B
   3375..3422    +  terminator     T7 terminator: transcription terminator for bacteriophage T7 RNA polymerase
   3445..3549    -  CDS            TcR (fragment): tetracycline efflux protein; tet; confers resistance to tetracycline
   3597..3625    -  promoter       tet promoter: E. coli promoter for tetracycline efflux protein gene
   3737..4282    +  rep_origin     p15A ori: Plasmids containing the medium-copy-number p15A origin of replication can be propagated in E. coli cells that contain a second plasmid with the ColE1 origin.
   4370..4425    +  rep_origin     RSF ori (fragment): Plasmids containing the RSF 1030 origin of replication can be propagated in E. coli cells that contain additional plasmids with compatible origins.
   4544..4687    -  mobile_element IS1 (fragment): prokaryotic transposable element IS1
   4808..4910    +  promoter       cat promoter: promoter of the E. coli cat gene encoding chloramphenicol acetyltransferase
   4911..441     +  CDS            CmR (across the origin): chloramphenicol acetyltransferase; cat; confers resistance to chloramphenicol
