[The description below was written by a language model from this plasmid's Addgene catalogue record and pLannotate feature annotations shown in this document.]
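Description:
pnYC-NvGCvH_M is an empty bacterial expression backbone from the pnYC family, deposited as part of a vector set associated with work on assembling multiprotein complexes by co-expression in E. coli. It replicates from a p15A origin, catalogued as low copy. This origin is compatible with ColE1-type plasmids, so the vector can be maintained alongside a second expression plasmid in the same cell. Selection is by chloramphenicol, through a cat promoter driving the chloramphenicol acetyltransferase gene, which spans the numbering origin of the 5,129-nt depositor sequence. The annotation also picks up several disrupted tetracycline-resistance fragments, a tet promoter, and short resD, IS1 and RSF-origin fragments. These look like remnants of a pACYC-type ancestor rather than functional parts, and tetracycline resistance is not listed as a marker.

The expression cassette is a standard T7 arrangement. A T7 promoter is followed by a lac operator, giving IPTG-inducible transcription in hosts that supply T7 RNA polymerase and lac repressor. No lacI gene is annotated on this plasmid. Next comes the phage T7 gene 10 ribosome binding site, then a Schistosoma japonicum GST coding sequence. Downstream lie a short polyhistidine match, a small fragment resembling T7 gene 10B sequence, and the T7 terminator. No insert is present. The layout suggests that a gene cloned between GST and the His region would carry an N-terminal GST tag and a C-terminal His tag, permitting sequential affinity purification. The record does not describe the cloning sites, any protease cleavage sites, or the meaning of the name suffixes. The depositor notes that the supplied sequence may be theoretical.
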