Addgene plasmid #146929: pnYC-NvGCvH_M
Purpose: (Empty Backbone) Bacterial Expression vector
Depositing lab: Elisa Izaurralde. Depositing organization: Max Planck Institute for Developmental Biology. Publication: Deciphering correct strategies for multiprotein complex assembly by co-expression: application to complexes as large as the histone octamer. Diebold ML, Fribourg S, Koch M, Metzger T, Romier C. J Struct Biol. 2011 Aug;175(2):178-88. doi: 10.1016/j.jsb.2011.02.001. Epub 2011 Feb 12. PubMed 21320604.
Backbone
  Vector backbone: pnYC
  Vector type: Bacterial Expression
Growth in bacteria
  Bacterial resistance: Chloramphenicol, 25 μg/mL
  Growth temperature: 37°C
  Growth strain: DH5alpha
  Copy number: Low Copy
Gene/Insert
  Gene/Insert name: None
Terms and licenses: Academic/Nonprofit Terms; Industry Terms: Not Available to Industry
Depositor comments: Plasmids from this collection were made available to the research community and donated after the lab closed. Please note that the sequence provided by the depositing laboratory may be theoretical/predicted or based on Sanger sequencing results. There may be discrepancies between sequencing results obtained by Addgene and the depositor sequence. If an Addgene verified sequence is not available, please contact before placing your order to request that our lab fully sequence the plasmid.
How to cite: pnYC-NvGCvH_M was a gift from Elisa Izaurralde (Addgene plasmid # 146929 ; http://n2t.net/addgene:146929 ; RRID:Addgene_146929)
